>Addgene plasmid #55153 | mCherry-VASP-N-10 | depositor partial sequence | sequence record 85519 | insert sequence
GTCAGATCCGCTAGCGATGCCACCATGAGCGAGACGGTCATCTGTTCCAGCCGGGCTACTGTGATGCTTT
ATGATGACAGCAACAAGCGATGGCTCCCTGCTGGCACTGGTCCCCAGGCCTTCAGCCGCGTCCAGATATA
CCACAACCCCACTGCTAACTCCTTCCGAGTTGTTGGCCGCAAGATGCAGCCGGATCAGCAGGTGGTTATC
AACTGTGCCATCATTCGGGGTGTCAAGTACAATCAGGCCACTCCCATCTTCCATCAGTGGCGAGATGCCC
GCCAGGTCTGGGGCCTCAACTTCGGCAGCAAGGAGGACGCCATACAGTTTGCAACAGGCATGGCCAACGC
CCTAGAGGCCTTGGAAGGAGGTGGGCCTCCCCCAGCCCCAGCACCCCCTGCCTGGTCTGCCCAGAATGGT
CCCTCCCCAGAGGAGCTGGAACAACAGAAAAGGCAGCCGGAGCATATGGAGCGCCGGGTCTCCAATGCAG
GAGGCCCACCTGCTCCCCCAGCTGGGGGCCCTCCTCCACCTCCAGGACCTCCCCCTCCTCCAGGTCCCCC
CCCACCCCCAGGTCTGCCCTCCTCAGGGGTATCTGGGGCAGGTCATGGAGCAGGGGCAGCCCCACCCCCT
GCACCCCCACTCCCTACAACACAGGGCCCCAATAGTGGGGGTTCCGGGGCCCCAGGCCTGGCTGCTGCCA
TTGCTGGAGCCAAACTCAGGAAAGTGAGCAAGCAGGAGGAGGCCTCTGGGGGGCCCCTGGCCCCCAAAGC
TGAGAACAGTCGAAGCACTGGTGGGGGGCTTATGGAAGAGATGAACGCCATGCTGGCCCGGAGAAGAAAA
GCCACACAGGTTGGGGAGAAGCCCCCCAAAGACGAGTCAGCCAGTGAGGAGTCAGAGGCCCGACTCCCTG
CCCAGAGTGAACCTGTGAGAAGACCCTGGGAGAAGAACAGCACAACCTTGCCAAGGATGAAGTCGTCCTC
TTCTGTGACTACCTCCGAGGCCCACCCCTCGACGCCCTGCTCCAGTGATGACTCCGACTTGGAGAGGGTG
AAGCAGGAGCTTCTGGAAGAGGTGCGGAAGGAGCTACAGAAAATGAAAGAGGAAATCATCGAAGTCTTTG
TCCAGGAGCTGAGGAAGCGGGGTTCTCCTAGCTCCGGAGGGGATCCACCGGTCGCCACCATGGTGAGCAA
GGGCGAGGAGGATAACATGGCCATCATCAAGGAGTTCATGCGCTTCAAGGTGCACATGGAGGGCTCCGTG
AACGGCCACGAGTTCGAGATCGAGGGCGAGGGCGAGGGCCGCCCCTACGAGGGCACCCAGACCGCCAAGC
TGAAGGTGACCAAGGGTGGCCCCCTGCCCTTCGCCTGGGACATCCTGTCCCCTCAGTTCATGTACGGCTC
CAAGGCCTACGTGAAGCACCCCGCCGACATCCCCGACTACTTGAAGCTGTCCTTCCCCGAGGGCTTCAAG
TGGGAGCGCGTGATGAACTTCGAGGACGGCGGCGTGGTGACCGTGACCCAGGACTCCTCCCTGCAGGACG
GCGAGTTCATCTACAAGGTGAAGCTGCGCGGCACCAACTTCCCCTCCGACGGCCCCGTAATGCAGAAGAA
GACCATGGGCTGGGAGGCCTCCTCCGAGCGGATGTACCCCGAGGACGGCGCCCTGAAGGGCGAGATCAAG
CAGAGGCTGAAGCTGAAGGACGGCGGCCACTACGACGCTGAGGTCAAGACCACCTACAAGGCCAAGAAGC
CCGTGCAGCTGCCCGGCGCCTACAACGTCAACATCAAGTTGGACATCACCTCCCACAACGAGGACTACAC
CATCGTGGAACAGTACGAACGCGCCGAGGGCCGCCACTCCACCGGCGGCATGGACGAGCTGTACAAGTAA
AGCGGCCGCGACTCTAGATCATAATCAGCCATACCACATT
