>Addgene plasmid #55153 | mCherry-VASP-N-10 | addgene partial sequence | sequence record 98585 | mCherry-R 5'-TTGGTCACCTTCAGCTTGG-3'
CCTCGATCTCGAACTCGTGGCCGTTCACGGAGCCCTCCATGTGCACCTTGAAGCGCATGAACTCCTTGAT
GATGGCCATGTTATCCTCCTCGCCCTTGCTCACCATGGTGGCGACCGGTGGATCCCCTCCGGAGCTAGGA
GAACCCCGCTTCCTCAGCTCCTGGACAAAGACTTCGATGATTTCCTCTTTCATTTTCTGTAGCTCCTTCC
GCACCTCTTCCAGAAGCTCCTGCTTCACCCTCTCCAAGTCGGAGTCATCACTGGAGCAGGGCGTCGAGGG
GTGGGCCTCGGAGGTAGTCACAGAAGAGGACGACTTCATCCTTGGCAAGGTTGTGCTGTTCTTCTCCCAG
GGTCTTCTCACAGGTTCACTCTGGGCAGGGAGTCGGGCCTCTGACTCCTCACTGGCTGACTCGTCTTTGG
GGGGCTTCTCCCCAACCTGTGTGGCTTTTCTTCTCCGGGCCAGCATGGCGTTCATCTCTTCCATAAGCCC
CCCACCAGTGCTTCGACTGTTCTCAGCTTTGGGGGCCAGGGGCCCCCCAGAGGCCTCCTCCTGCTTGCTC
ACTTTCCTGAGTTTGGCTCCAGCAATGGCAGCAGCCAGGCCTGGGGCCCCGGAACCCCCACTATTGGGGC
CCTGTGTTGTAGGGAGTGGGGGTGCAGGGGGTGGGGCTGCCCCTGCTCCATGACCTGCCCCAGATACCCC
TGAGGAGGGCAGACCTGGGG
