[The description below was written by a language model from this plasmid's Addgene catalogue record.]
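Description:
mCherry-VASP-N-10 is a mammalian expression plasmid built on the mCherry-N1 backbone (about 4.75 kb without the insert), designed to produce a red fluorescent fusion of mouse VASP (vasodilator-stimulated phosphoprotein). The plasmid is maintained at high copy in E. coli under kanamycin selection. It also carries a neomycin resistance marker, so transfected mammalian cells can be selected with G418. The record names no specific origins of replication, and no feature table is provided, so the finer architecture of the backbone is not documented here.

The insert is the M. musculus VASP coding sequence, recorded as carrying an A209T change. It is placed downstream of the CMV promoter, which drives strong constitutive transcription in most mammalian cell lines. In this N1-style arrangement the gene of interest lies upstream of the fluorescent protein, so mCherry is fused to the C terminus of VASP. The "10" in the name probably refers to the length of the linker between the two parts, but the record does not state this. The listed 3′ sequencing primer suggests that an SV40 polyadenylation signal terminates the transcript.

VASP is an Ena/VASP-family actin regulator that concentrates at focal adhesions and at sites of actin assembly. Accordingly, the stated purpose of the construct is as a localization marker for actin structures and focal adhesions. The mCherry tag, with excitation at 587 nm and emission at 610 nm, allows these structures to be visualized by fluorescence microscopy in transfected cells, and it can be combined with green or other spectrally distinct probes for multicolour imaging.
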