Addgene plasmid #55153: mCherry-VASP-N-10
Purpose: Localization: Actin/Focal Adhesions, Excitation: 587, Emission: 610
Depositing lab: Michael Davidson. Depositing organization: Florida State University, Tallahassee.
Backbone
  Vector backbone: mCherry-N1
  Backbone size w/o insert (bp): 4750
  Vector type: Mammalian Expression
  Selectable markers: Neomycin (select with G418)
Growth in bacteria
  Bacterial resistance: Kanamycin, 50 μg/mL
  Growth temperature: 37°C
  Growth strain: DH5alpha
  Copy number: High Copy
Gene/Insert
  Gene/Insert name: VASP (alt name: NM_009499)
  Species: M. musculus (mouse)
  Mutation: A209T in VASP
  Promoter: CMV
  Tag / fusion protein: mCherry (C terminal on backbone)
  Cloning method: Unknown
  Sequencing primers: 5′ CMV-F; 3′ SV40pA-R
Terms and licenses: Academic/Nonprofit Terms; Industry Terms: Not Available to Industry
Depositor comments: . Excitation = 587; Emission = 610
How to cite: mCherry-VASP-N-10 was a gift from Michael Davidson (Addgene plasmid # 55153 ; http://n2t.net/addgene:55153 ; RRID:Addgene_55153)
